Addgene plasmid #117566: pEPOR1CB0092
Purpose: Level1 Golden Gate Cassette: sgRNA cassette for spCas9, targeting AtCas6 {AT5G04770} in A. thaliana
Depositing lab: Nicola Patron. Depositing organization: Earlham Institute. Publication: Comparison of efficiency and specificity of CRISPR-associated (Cas) nucleases in plants: An expanded toolkit for precision genome engineering. Raitskin O, Schudoma C, West A, Patron NJ. PLoS One. 2019 Feb 27;14(2):e0211598. doi: 10.1371/journal.pone.0211598. eCollection 2019. PubMed 30811422.
Backbone
  Vector backbone: pICH47751
  Vector type: Plant Expression
Growth in bacteria
  Bacterial resistance: Ampicillin, 100 μg/mL
  Growth temperature: 37°C
  Growth strain: DH5alpha
  Copy number: High Copy
Gene/Insert
  Gene/Insert name: Promoter_AtU6-26 + sgRNA_AtCas6 {AT5G04770} A. thaliana
  Species: Synthetic
  Promoter: AtU6-26 (pICSL90002)
  Cloning method: Restriction Enzyme; 5′ cloning site BsaI (destroyed during cloning); 3′ cloning site BsaI (destroyed during cloning)
Terms and licenses: Academic/Nonprofit Terms; Industry Terms: Not Available to Industry
Depositor comments: Please visit https://www.biorxiv.org/content/early/2018/09/20/422766 for BioRxiv preprint
How to cite: pEPOR1CB0092 was a gift from Nicola Patron (Addgene plasmid # 117566 ; http://n2t.net/addgene:117566 ; RRID:Addgene_117566)
