[The description below was written by a language model from this plasmid's Addgene catalogue record and pLannotate feature annotations shown in this document.]
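Description:
pEPOR1CB0092 is a Level 1 Golden Gate (MoClo-style) cassette plasmid for plant genome editing, built in the pICH47751 acceptor backbone. It carries a single synthetic transcription unit in which the Arabidopsis thaliana U6-26 small nuclear RNA promoter, a Pol III promoter suited to producing short, uncapped transcripts, drives a single guide RNA for Streptococcus pyogenes Cas9. According to the record, the spacer targets the A. thaliana locus AT5G04770, which the depositor labels AtCas6. The feature table detects a fragment of the AtU6 promoter followed by the SpCas9 gRNA scaffold, consistent with this design. The spacer itself is not annotated but would lie between these two elements. The cassette was assembled through BsaI sites that were destroyed during cloning, as is usual for Type IIS assembly. A short attB2-like match downstream of the scaffold is only a fragment and is probably an incidental annotation.

The backbone is a binary-type vector. The cassette lies between nopaline-type left and right T-DNA border repeats, and the plasmid carries both a high-copy ColE1/pUC origin for propagation in E. coli and the broad-host-range incP oriV with its trfA replication initiator, which supports maintenance in Agrobacterium. Selection in bacteria is by ampicillin resistance (β-lactamase under its own promoter). No Cas9 gene or plant selectable marker is present in the annotated 4.7 kb sequence. The plasmid is therefore best understood as a modular part to be combined with nuclease and selection cassettes in a higher-level Golden Gate assembly. It comes from a toolkit used to compare the efficiency and specificity of Cas nucleases in plants.
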