Features (pLannotate 1.2.2; 11 found; start..end, strand, type, name):
    167..183     +  promoter       AtU6 promoter (fragment): consensus promoter from the three Arabidopsis U6 snRNA genes (Waibel and Filipowicz, 1990; Nekrasov et al., 2013)
    259..334     +  misc_RNA       gRNA scaffold: guide RNA scaffold for the Streptococcus pyogenes CRISPR/Cas9 system
    346..367     -  protein_bind   attB2 (fragment): mutant version of attB; recombination site for the Gateway® BP reaction BP Clonase™
    421..445     +  misc_feature   RB T-DNA repeat: right border repeat from nopaline C58 T-DNA
    557..577     -  CDS            TetR (fragment): tetracycline resistance regulatory protein; tetR
    604..1749    -  CDS            trfA: TRFA_ECOLX - Experimental evidence at protein level: Swiss-Prot protein existence level 1. Also involved in plasmid copy number control, promoting intermolecular coupling of protein bound iterons at oriV, which inhibits replication initiation. From Escherichia coli.
   2085..2673    -  rep_origin     ori: high-copy-number ColE1/pMB1/pBR322/pUC origin of replication
   2844..3704    -  CDS            AmpR: β-lactamase; bla; confers resistance to ampicillin, carbenicillin, and related antibiotics
   3705..3809    -  promoter       AmpR promoter: bla
   3896..4527    -  rep_origin     oriV: incP origin of replication
   4619..4643    +  misc_feature   LB T-DNA repeat: left border repeat from nopaline C58 T-DNA
>Addgene plasmid #117566 | pEPOR1CB0092 | addgene full sequence | sequence record 228166 | Addgene NGS Result
TCTGTGAAGACAAACTAGAATTCGAGCTCGGAGCATCTTCATTCTTAAGATATGAAGATAATCTTCAAAA
GGCCCCTGGGAATCTGAAAGAAGAGAAGCAGGCCCATTTATATGGGAAAGAACAATAGTATTTCTTATAT
AGGCCCATTTAAGTTGAAAACAATCTTCAAAAGTCCCACATCGCTTAGATAAGAAAACGAAGCTGAGTTT
ATATACAGCTAGAGTCGAAGTAGTGATTGTCGAGACGACTAGCACGGCGTTTTAGAGCTAGAAATAGCAA
GTTAAAATAAGGCTAGTCCGTTATCAACTTGAAAAAGTGGCACCGAGTCGGTGCTTTTTTTCTAGACCCA
GCTTTCTTGTACAAAGTTGGCATTACGCTTTACTTGTCTTCTGCACGAAGTGGTTTAAACTATCAGTGTT
TGACAGGATATATTGGCGGGTAAACCTAAGAGAAAAGAGCGTTTATTAGAATAATCGGATATTTAAAAGG
GCGTGAAAAGGTTTATCCGTTCGTCCATTTGTATGTGCATGCCAACCACAGGGTTCCCCAGATCAGGCGC
TGGCTGCTGAACCCCCAGCCGGAACTGACCCCACAAGGCCCTAGCGTTTGCAATGCACCAGGTCATCATT
GACCCAGGCGTGTTCCACCAGGCCGCTGCCTCGCAACTCTTCGCAGGCTTCGCCGACCTGCTCGCGCCAC
TTCTTCACGCGGGTGGAATCCGATCCGCACATGAGGCGGAAGGTTTCCAGCTTGAGCGGGTACGGCTCCC
GGTGCGAGCTGAAATAGTCGAACATCCGTCGGGCCGTCGGCGACAGCTTGCGGTACTTCTCCCATATGAA
TTTCGTGTAGTGGTCGCCAGCAAACAGCACGACGATTTCCTCGTCGATCAGGACCTGGCAACGGGACGTT
TTCTTGCCACGGTCCAGGACGCGGAAGCGGTGCAGCAGCGACACCGATTCCAGGTGCCCAACGCGGTCGG
ACGTGAAGCCCATCGCCGTCGCCTGTAGGCGCGACAGGCATTCCTCGGCCTTCGTGTAATACCGGCCATT
GATCGACCAGCCCAGGTCCTGGCAAAGCTCGTAGAACGTGAAGGTGATCGGCTCGCCGATAGGGGTGCGC
TTCGCGTACTCCAACACCTGCTGCCACACCAGTTCGTCATCGTCGGCCCGCAGCTCGACGCCGGTGTAGG
TGATCTTCACGTCCTTGTTGACGTGGAAAATGACCTTGTTTTGCAGCGCCTCGCGCGGGATTTTCTTGTT
GCGCGTGGTGAACAGGGCAGAGCGGGCCGTGTCGTTTGGCATCGCTCGCATCGTGTCCGGCCACGGCGCA
ATATCGAACAAGGAAAGCTGCATTTCCTTGATCTGCTGCTTCGTGTGTTTCAGCAACGCGGCCTGCTTGG
CCTCGCTGACCTGTTTTGCCAGGTCCTCGCCGGCGGTTTTTCGCTTCTTGGTCGTCATAGTTCCTCGCGT
GTCGATGGTCATCGACTTCGCCAAACCTGCCGCCTCCTGTTCAAGACGACGCGAACGCTCCACGGCGGCC
GATGGCGCGGGCAGGGCAGGGGGAGCCAGTTGCACGCTGTCGCGCTCGATCTTGGCCGTAGCTTGCTGGA
CCATCGAGCCGACGGACTGGAAGGTTTCGCGGGGCGCACGCATGACGGTGCGGCTTGCGATGGTTTCGGC
ATCCTCGGCGGAAAACCCCGCGTCGATCAGTTCTTGCCTGTATGCCTTCCGGTCAAACGTCCGATTCATT
CACCCTCCTTGCGGGATTGCCCCGACTCACGCCGGGGCAATGTGCCCTTATTCCTGATTTGACCCGCCTG
GTGCCTTGGTGTCCAGATAATCCACCTTATCGGCAATGAAGTCGGTCCCGTAGACCGTCTGGCCGTCCTT
CTCGTACTTGGTATTCCGAATCTTGCCCTGCACGAATACCAGCGACCCCTTGCCCAAATACTTGCCGTGG
GCCTCGGCCTGAGAGCCAAAACACTTGATGCGGAAGAAGTCGGTGCGCTCCTGCTTGTCGCCGGCATCGT
TGCGCCACATCTAGGATCTGCCAGGAACCGTAAAAAGGCCGCGTTGCTGGCGTTTTTCCATAGGCTCCGC
CCCCCTGACGAGCATCACAAAAATCGACGCTCAAGTCAGAGGTGGCGAAACCCGACAGGACTATAAAGAT
ACCAGGCGTTTCCCCCTGGAAGCTCCCTCGTGCGCTCTCCTGTTCCGACCCTGCCGCTTACCGGATACCT
GTCCGCCTTTCTCCCTTCGGGAAGCGTGGCGCTTTCTCATAGCTCACGCTGTAGGTATCTCAGTTCGGTG
TAGGTCGTTCGCTCCAAGCTGGGCTGTGTGCACGAACCCCCCGTTCAGCCCGACCGCTGCGCCTTATCCG
GTAACTATCGTCTTGAGTCCAACCCGGTAAGACACGACTTATCGCCACTGGCAGCAGCCACTGGTAACAG
GATTAGCAGAGCGAGGTATGTAGGCGGTGCTACAGAGTTCTTGAAGTGGTGGCCTAACTACGGCTACACT
AGAAGAACAGTATTTGGTATCTGCGCTCTGCTGAAGCCAGTTACCTTCGGAAAAAGAGTTGGTAGCTCTT
GATCCGGCAAACAAACCACCGCTGGTAGCGGTGGTTTTTTTGTTTGCAAGCAGCAGATTACGCGCAGAAA
AAAAGGATCTCAAGAAGATCCTTTGATCTTTTCTACGGGGTCTGACGCTCAGTGGAACGAAAACTCACGT
TAAGGGATTTTGGTCATGAGATTATCAAAAAGGATCTTCACCTAGATCCTTTTAAATTAAAAATGAAGTT
TTAAATCAATCTAAAGTATATATGAGTAAACTTGGTCTGACAGTTACCAATGCTTAATCAGTGAGGCACC
TATCTCAGCGATCTGTCTATTTCGTTCATCCATAGTTGCCTGACTCCCCGTCGTGTAGATAACTACGATA
CGGGAGGGCTTACCATCTGGCCCCAGTGCTGCAATGATACCGCGAGAACCACGCTCACCGGCTCCAGATT
TATCAGCAATAAACCAGCCAGCCGGAAGGGCCGAGCGCAGAAGTGGTCCTGCAACTTTATCCGCCTCCAT
CCAGTCTATTAATTGTTGCCGGGAAGCTAGAGTAAGTAGTTCGCCAGTTAATAGTTTGCGCAACGTTGTT
GCCATTGCTACAGGCATCGTGGTGTCACGCTCGTCGTTTGGTATGGCTTCATTCAGCTCCGGTTCCCAAC
GATCAAGGCGAGTTACATGATCCCCCATGTTGTGCAAAAAAGCGGTTAGCTCCTTCGGTCCTCCGATCGT
TGTCAGAAGTAAGTTGGCCGCAGTGTTATCACTCATGGTTATGGCAGCACTGCATAATTCTCTTACTGTC
ATGCCATCCGTAAGATGCTTTTCTGTGACTGGTGAGTACTCAACCAAGTCATTCTGAGAATAGTGTATGC
GGCGACCGAGTTGCTCTTGCCCGGCGTCAATACGGGATAATACCGCGCCACATAGCAGAACTTTAAAAGT
GCTCATCATTGGAAAACGTTCTTCGGGGCGAAAACTCTCAAGGATCTTACCGCTGTTGAGATCCAGTTCG
ATGTAACCCACTCGTGCACCCAACTGATCTTCAGCATCTTTTACTTTCACCAGCGTTTCTGGGTGAGCAA
AAACAGGAAGGCAAAATGCCGCAAAAAAGGGAATAAGGGCGACACGGAAATGTTGAATACTCATACTCTT
CCTTTTTCAATATTATTGAAGCATTTATCAAGGTTATTGTCTCATGAGCGGATACATATTTGAATGTATT
TAGAAAAATAAACAAATAGGGGTTCCGCGCACGAATTGGCCAGCGCTGCCATTTTTGGGGTGAGGCCGTT
CGCGGCCGAGGGGCGCAGCCCCTGGGGGGATGGGAGGCCCGCGTTAGCGGGCCGGGAGGGTTCGAGAAGG
GGGGGCACCCCCCTTCGGCGTGCGCGGTCACGCGCACAGGGCGCAGCCCTGGTTAAAAACAAGGTTTATA
AATATTGGTTTAAAAGCAGGTTAAAAGACAGGTTAGCGGTGGCCGAAAAACGGGCGGAAACCCTTGCAAA
TGCTGGATTTTCTGCCTGTGGACAGCCCCTCAAATGTCAATAGGTGCGCCCCTCATCTGTCAGCACTCTG
CCCCTCAAGTGTCAAGGATCGCGCCCCTCATCTGTCAGTAGTCGCGCCCCTCAAGTGTCAATACCGCAGG
GCACTTATCCCCAGGCTTGTCCACATCATCTGTGGGAAACTCGCGTAAAATCAGGCGTTTTCGCCGATTT
GCGAGGCTGGCCAGCTCCACGTCGCCGGCCGAAATCGAGCCTGCCCCTCATCTGTCAACGCCGCGCCGGG
TGAGTCGGCCCCTCAAGTGTCAACGTCCGCCCCTCATCTGTCAGTGAGGGCCAAGTTTTCCGCGAGGTAT
CCACAACGCCGGCGGCCGCGGTGTCTCGCACACGGCTTCGACGGCGTTTCTGGCGCGTTTGCAGGGCCAT
AGACGGCCGCCAGCCCAGCGGCGAGGGCAACCAGCCCGGTGAGCGTCGCAAAGGAGATCCTGATCTGACT
GATGGGCTGCCTGTATCGAGTGGTGATTTTGTGCCGAGCTGCCGGTCGGGGAGCTGTTGGCTGGCTGGTG
GCAGGATATATTGTGGTGTAAACAAATTGACGCTTAGACAACTTAATAACACATTGCGGACGTTTTTAAT
GTACTGGGGTGGATGCAGTGGGCCCCAC
